>Addgene plasmid #1442 | pPD30_35 | depositor full sequence | sequence record 53 | Author sequence
ATGACCATGATTACGCCAAGCTTGCATGCCTGCAGTGAGTATTTTCGGTTTTTCACTGGTTCTCTGTAAA
AAGAGTAATGCAAAGGGCAAGTTAACTTAGGTCGTAAATGTATTGAATTTGCTTAAAATCTGAAGATCTA
GTGGTGAACCGTGGAAGATTATCAAGAGGAGGCTGAAGATCTGTTTAAGAACCATTAATCAAACTGGTAT
TCTATTTTCACTGGTTGTATGTAAACATTCTATCTTATTCCTTTTATCACTGTTCTGCACTTTCCTATAA
AAAAAGTTGACCGACCGTACTCTCTGAATTCATTTTTCCCGATCTTACCAACTCCCGATCTATCTCTATC
CCTGGTTTTTTCTTCGTGCTCCAATGGAATTCTTGAGACTTCCACTATCTTCTCTGGCACCCTCCACTAC
GCGTAGGCGTCTCTCGCTTCGTGTATTCCCGGGAAGCCGGGTTCCCGTCTCTCCCGCCGCTGCCGCTGCC
GCACACAGCTTTACACCTCGTAGAATCCCCAAAGAGGGGCGTGGCTTGCGGGTGCCAACATCCTCCTGCC
GAGGAAGAAGCAGGCACTCATCACTCGCATCATCAACCTCGGGATTGGCCAAAGGACCCAAAGGTATGTT
TCGAATGATACTAACATAACATAGAACATTTTCAGGAGGACCCTTGGCTAGCGTCGACGGTACCATGGTA
TTGATATCTGAGCTCCGCATCGGCCGCTGTCATCAGATCGCCATCTCGCGCCCGTGCCTCTGACTTCTAA
GTCCAATTACTCTTCAACATCCCTACATGCTCTTTCTCCCTGTGCTCCCACCCCCTATTTTTGTTATTAT
CAAAAAACTTCTCTTAATTTCTTTGTTTTTTAGCTTCTTTTAAGTCACCTCTAACAATGAAATTGTGTAG
ATTCAAAAATAGAATTAATTCGTAATAAAAAGTCGAAAAAAATTGTGCTCCCTCCCCCCATTAATAATAA
TTCTATCCCAAAATCTACACAATGTTCTGTGTACACTTCTTATGTTTTTTACTTCTGATAAATTTTTTTG
AAACATCATAGAAAAAACCGCACACAAAATACCTTATCATATGTTACGTTTCAGTTTATGACCGCAATTT
TTATTTCTTCGCACGTCTGGGCCTCTCATGACGTCAAATCATGCTCATCGTGAAAAAGTTTTGGAGTATT
TTTGGAATTTTTCAATCAAGTGAAAGTTTATGAAATTAATTTTCCTGCTTTTGCTTTTTGGGGTTTCCCC
TATTGTTTGTCAAGATTTCGAGGACGGCGTTTTTCTTGCTAAAATCACAAGTATTGATGAGCACGATGCA
AGAAAGATCGGAAGAAGGTTTGGGTTTGAGGCTCAGTGGAAGGTGAGTAGAAGTTGATAATTTGAAAGTG
GAGTAGTGTCTATGGGGTTTTTGCCTTAAATGACAGAATACATTCCCAATATACCAAACATAACTGTTTA
AAATTAAACATTTTTCTAAATTTTATATGATTTCTTTTAAATTTGCAAAAATTACTTAAATTTGAATTCC
CGCGCAAATGAGTGACTTCATTTTCTGCATTATTGTGTTTTCCGGCTATATTAATAGGTATTTGTTTGTG
TTTTTCTTTATTTTATGATTCGAACTCCAATTTGTAAATTTTCGAACATATTTCCCTAAAGAAAAAATAT
GATTAATCTGGAAAAATTGGAAAATTATTTTTCAAATAAAAAACAAAGAAAAAAATGAAGAAAAACCTAT
TAGTTTGGCCATAAAACGCAAAAATGTCGAAAATGACGTCACTCATCTGCGCGGGAAATCAAGAATAATT
CGGCCTTTTTTATTTTTTTGGAAAATCGTAAAACATTTAGAAAAATTTTTTAATAGTTATAGTGGGACTG
TATTCTGTCATTTAGGGCAAAAGCCAGAGACGCTACTCCACCGTTGGGGGATCCACTAGTCGGCCGTACG
GGCCCTTTCGTCTCGCGCGTTTCGGTGATGACGGTGAAAACCTCTGACACATGCAGCTCCCGGAGACGGT
CACAGCTTGTCTGTAAGCGGATGCCGGGAGCAGACAAGCCCGTCAGGGCGCGTCAGCGGGTGTTGGCGGG
TGTCGGGGCTGGCTTAACTATGCGGCATCAGAGCAGATTGTACTGAGAGTGCACCATATGCGGTGTGAAA
TACCGCACAGATGCGTAAGGAGAAAATACCGCATCAGGCGGCCTTAAGGGCCTCGTGATACGCCTATTTT
TATAGGTTAATGTCATGATAATAATGGTTTCTTAGACGTCAGGTGGCACTTTTCGGGGAAATGTGCGCGG
AACCCCTATTTGTTTATTTTTCTAAATACATTCAAATATGTATCCGCTCATGAGACAATAACCCTGATAA
ATGCTTCAATAATATTGAAAAAGGAAGAGTATGAGTATTCAACATTTCCGTGTCGCCCTTATTCCCTTTT
TTGCGGCATTTTGCCTTCCTGTTTTTGCTCACCCAGAAACGCTGGTGAAAGTAAAAGATGCTGAAGATCA
GTTGGGTGCACGAGTGGGTTACATCGAACTGGATCTCAACAGCGGTAAGATCCTTGAGAGTTTTCGCCCC
GAAGAACGTTTTCCAATGATGAGCACTTTTAAAGTTCTGCTATGTGGCGCGGTATTATCCCGTATTGACG
CCGGGCAAGAGCAACTCGGTCGCCGCATACACTATTCTCAGAATGACTTGGTTGAGTACTCACCAGTCAC
AGAAAAGCATCTTACGGATGGCATGACAGTAAGAGAATTATGCAGTGCTGCCATAACCATGAGTGATAAC
ACTGCGGCCAACTTACTTCTGACAACGATCGGAGGACCGAAGGAGCTAACCGCTTTTTTGCACAACATGG
GGGATCATGTAACTCGCCTTGATCGTTGGGAACCGGAGCTGAATGAAGCCATACCAAACGACGAGCGTGA
CACCACGATGCCTGTAGCAATGGCAACAACGTTGCGCAAACTATTAACTGGCGAACTACTTACTCTAGCT
TCCCGGCAACAATTAATAGACTGGATGGAGGCGGATAAAGTTGCAGGACCACTTCTGCGCTCGGCCCTTC
CGGCTGGCTGGTTTATTGCTGATAAATCTGGAGCCGGTGAGCGTGGGTCTCGCGGTATCATTGCAGCACT
GGGGCCAGATGGTAAGCCCTCCCGTATCGTAGTTATCTACACGACGGGGAGTCAGGCAACTATGGATGAA
CGAAATAGACAGATCGCTGAGATAGGTGCCTCACTGATTAAGCATTGGTAACTGTCAGACCAAGTTTACT
CATATATACTTTAGATTGATTTAAAACTTCATTTTTAATTTAAAAGGATCTAGGTGAAGATCCTTTTTGA
TAATCTCATGACCAAAATCCCTTAACGTGAGTTTTCGTTCCACTGAGCGTCAGACCCCGTAGAAAAGATC
AAAGGATCTTCTTGAGATCCTTTTTTTCTGCGCGTAATCTGCTGCTTGCAAACAAAAAAACCACCGCTAC
CAGCGGTGGTTTGTTTGCCGGATCAAGAGCTACCAACTCTTTTTCCGAAGGTAACTGGCTTCAGCAGAGC
GCAGATACCAAATACTGTCCTTCTAGTGTAGCCGTAGTTAGGCCACCACTTCAAGAACTCTGTAGCACCG
CCTACATACCTCGCTCTGCTAATCCTGTTACCAGTGGCTGCTGCCAGTGGCGATAAGTCGTGTCTTACCG
GGTTGGACTCAAGACGATAGTTACCGGATAAGGCGCAGCGGTCGGGCTGAACGGGGGGTTCGTGCACACA
GCCCAGCTTGGAGCGAACGACCTACACCGAACTGAGATACCTACAGCGTGAGCATTGAGAAAGCGCCACG
CTTCCCGAAGGGAGAAAGGCGGACAGGTATCCGGTAAGCGGCAGGGTCGGAACAGGAGAGCGCACGAGGG
AGCTTCCAGGGGGAAACGCCTGGTATCTTTATAGTCCTGTCGGGTTTCGCCACCTCTGACTTGAGCGTCG
ATTTTTGTGATGCTCGTCAGGGGGGCGGAGCCTATGGAAAAACGCCAGCAACGCGGCCTTTTTACGGTTC
CTGGCCTTTTGCTGGCCTTTTGCTCACATGTTCTTTCCTGCGTTATCCCCTGATTCTGTGGATAACCGTA
TTACCGCCTTTGAGTGAGCTGATACCGCTCGCCGCAGCCGAACGACCGAGCGCAGCGAGTCAGTGAGCGA
GGAAGCGGAAGAGCGCCCAATACGCAAACCGCCTCTCCCCGCGCGTTGGCCGATTCATTAATGCAGCTGG
CACGACAGGTTTCCCGACTGGAAAGCGGGCAGTGAGCGCAACGCAATTAATGTGAGTTAGCTCACTCATT
AGGCACCCCAGGCTTTACACTTTATGCTTCCGGCTCGTATGTTGTGTGGAATTGTGAGCGGATAACAATT
TCACACAGGAAACAGCT
Features (pLannotate 1.2.2; 11 found; start..end, strand, type, name):
     18..35      -  misc_feature   MCS (fragment): pUC18/19 multiple cloning site
   1220..1372    +  CDS            aex-5 (fragment): AEX5_CAEEL - Also known as kpc-3 From Caenorhabditis elegans.
   1972..2007    +  CDS            rop (fragment): Rop protein, which maintains plasmids at low copy number; rop
   2109..2208    +  misc_feature   bom (fragment): basis of mobility region from pBR322
   2306..2410    +  promoter       AmpR promoter: bla
   2411..3271    +  CDS            AmpR: β-lactamase; bla; confers resistance to ampicillin, carbenicillin, and related antibiotics
   3442..4030    +  rep_origin     ori: high-copy-number ColE1/pMB1/pBR322/pUC origin of replication
   4213..4305    +  CDS            lacI (fragment): lac repressor; lacI; The lac repressor binds to the lac operator to inhibit transcription in E. coli. This inhibition can be relieved by adding lactose or isopropyl-β-D-thiogalactopyranoside (IPTG).
   4318..4339    +  protein_bind   CAP binding site: CAP binding activates transcription in the presence of cAMP. E. coli catabolite activator protein
   4354..4384    +  promoter       lac promoter: promoter for the E. coli lac operon
   4392..4408    +  protein_bind   lac operator: The lac repressor binds to the lac operator to inhibit transcription in E. coli. This inhibition can be relieved by adding lactose or isopropyl-β-D-thiogalactopyranoside (IPTG). lac repressor encoded by lacI
