[The description below was written by a language model from this plasmid's Addgene catalogue record and pLannotate feature annotations shown in this document.]
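Description:
pPD30_35 is an empty-backbone worm expression vector of about 4.4 kb from the 1995 Fire Lab Vector Kit, intended for building constructs to be expressed in Caenorhabditis elegans. The parental backbone is recorded as unknown, but the annotated features point to a pUC/pBR322-type bacterial plasmid. It carries a ColE1/pMB1-family origin of replication and an ampicillin resistance gene (β-lactamase) with its own promoter. It also retains short remnants of rop, the bom mobility region and lacI, together with a CAP binding site, lac promoter and lac operator next to a fragment of the pUC18/19 multiple cloning site. It is propagated in E. coli under ampicillin selection, and the copy number is not stated.

No gene insert is recorded. The tag/fusion field instead lists the modular elements "unc545', IVSA, rf2128". The first most plausibly denotes 5' regulatory sequence from the C. elegans unc-54 gene, a body-wall muscle myosin locus commonly used to drive muscle expression. IVSA likely refers to a synthetic intron, a type of element included in Fire vectors to improve expression of transgenes in worms. The meaning of rf2128 is not explained in the record, and the kit documentation would be needed to confirm all three.

The automated annotation does not label any of these worm elements. Roughly the first 2 kb of the sequence is largely unannotated, apart from a short match to the C. elegans aex-5 coding region, which may simply reflect genomic sequence carried along in a worm-derived fragment. The vector would typically be used by inserting a coding sequence by restriction cloning to express it in transgenic worms.
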