Addgene plasmid #1442: pPD30_35
Purpose: (Empty Backbone)
Depositing lab: Andrew Fire. Depositing organization: Carnegie Institution for Science.
Backbone
  Vector backbone: Unknown
  Backbone size (bp): 4433
  Vector type: Worm Expression
Growth in bacteria
  Bacterial resistance: Ampicillin, 100 μg/mL
  Growth temperature: 37°C
  Growth strain: DH5alpha
  Copy number: Unknown
Gene/Insert
  Gene/Insert name: None
  Tag / fusion protein: unc545', IVSA, rf2128
  Cloning method: Restriction Enzyme
Terms and licenses: Academic/Nonprofit Terms; Industry Terms: Not Available to Industry
Depositor comments: See Fire Lab Vector Kit Documentation 1995. Fire Lab Miniprep Number pPD30.35, Ligation number NONE.
How to cite: pPD30_35 was a gift from Andrew Fire (Addgene plasmid # 1442 ; http://n2t.net/addgene:1442 ; RRID:Addgene_1442)
