>Addgene plasmid #1442 | pPD30_35 | addgene partial sequence | sequence record 16583 | 1442_m13reverse
GNGNGNGTTTTTCGGTTTTCACTGGTCTCTGTAAAAAGAGTAATGCAAAGGCAAGTTAACTAGGTCGTAA
ATGTATTGATTTGCTTAAAATCTGAAGATCTAGTGGTGAACCGTGGAAGATTATCAAGAGGAGGCTGAAG
ATCTGTTTAAGAACCATTAATCAAACTGGTATTCTATTTTCACTGGTTGTATGTAAACATTCTATCTTAT
TCCTTTTATCACTGTTCTGCACTTTCCTATAAAAAAAGTTGACCGACCGTACTCTCTGAATTCATTTTTC
CCGATCTTACCAACTCCCGATCTATCTCTATCCCTGGTTTTTTCTTCGTGCTCCAATGGAATTCTTGAGA
CTTCCACTATCTTCTCTGGCACCCTCCACTACGCGTAGGCGTCTCTCGCTTCGTGTATTCCCGGGAAGCC
GGGTTCCCGTCTCTCCCGCCGCTGCCGCTGCCGCACACAGCTTTACACCTCGTAGAATCCCCAAAGAGGG
GCGTGGCTTGCGGGTGCCAACATCCTCCTGCCGAGGAAGAAGCAGGCACTCATCACTCGCATCATCAACC
TCGGGATTGGCCAAAGGACCCAAAGGTATGTTTCGAATGATACTAACATAACATAGAACATTTTCAGGAG
GACCCTTGGCTAGCGTCGACGGTACCATGGTATTGATATCTGAGCTCCGCATCGGCCGCTGTCATCAGAT
CGCCATCTCGCGCCCGTGCCTCTGACTTCTAAGTCCAATTACTCTTCAACATCCCTACATGCTCTTTCTC
CCTGTGCTCCCACCCCCTATTTTTGTTATTATCAAAAAACTTCTCTTAATTTCTTTGTTTTTTAGCTTCT
TTTAAGTCACCTCTAACAATGAAATTGTGTAGATTCAAAAATAGAATTAATTCGTAATAAAAAGTCGAAA
AAAATTGTGCTCCCTCCCCCCATTAATAATAATTCTATCCCAAAATCTACACAANGTTCTGNGNACACTT
CTTATGTTTTTACTTCTGATAAANTTTTTTTGAAACATCNTAANAAAAAANCCGCCNACAAAANACCNTA
NCANANGTTACGTTTCAGTTNAAGACCCGCAATTTTTANTTCTNCNCNCGTCNGGGCCNCCATGANGTCC
AANCCTGNCTCATCGGGAAAANNTTTGGANAANTTTGGGAATTTTCCACNCAGGGNAAGNTNAGAAAAAA
ATTTCCNGNNTTTGGCTTTTGGGGNTNCCCANTGNTNGGCAAAATTCNAGGAAGGNNTTTTTTNGNTNAA
ATCCNNNNTTTGGTGNNACCCAGGCCAAAAAATCCAAAAGGTTNGGGTTNAGCCCCGGGGGGGGGGAAAA
ATTAATTTTAAGGGGANGGCCTGGGGTTTTCN
